Addgene plasmid #25102: pET28a-pro-sumo2
Depositing lab: Guy Salvesen. Depositing organization: Sanford Burnham Prebys Medical Discovery Institute. Publication: Small ubiquitin-related modifier (SUMO)-specific proteases: profiling the specificities and activities of human SENPs. Mikolajczyk J, Drag M, Bekes M, Cao JT, Ronai Z, Salvesen GS. J Biol Chem. 2007 Sep 7. 282(36):26217-24. 10.1074/jbc.M702444200 PubMed 17591783.
Backbone
  Vector backbone: pET28a
  Backbone manufacturer: Novagen
  Backbone size w/o insert (bp): 5369
  Vector type: Bacterial Expression
Growth in bacteria
  Bacterial resistance: Kanamycin, 50 μg/mL
  Growth temperature: 37°C
  Growth strain: DH5alpha
  Growth instructions: DH5alpha for plasmid purification. BL21(DE3) for protein production.
  Copy number: High Copy
Gene/Insert
  Gene/Insert name: pro-SUMO2 (alt names: Small ubiquitin-related modifier 2; Sentrin 2; Ubiquitin-like protein SMT3B)
  Species: H. sapiens (human)
  Insert size (bp): 312
  GenBank ID: AK311837
  Entrez Gene: SUMO2 (a.k.a. HSMT3, SMT3B, SMT3H2, SUMO3, Smt3A)
  Tag / fusion protein: His (C terminal on backbone)
  Cloning method: Restriction Enzyme; 5′ cloning site NcoI (not destroyed); 3′ cloning site XhoI (not destroyed)
  Sequencing primers: 5′ T7 forward; 3′ T7 reverse
Terms and licenses: Academic/Nonprofit Terms; Industry Terms: Not Available to Industry
How to cite: pET28a-pro-sumo2 was a gift from Guy Salvesen (Addgene plasmid # 25102 ; http://n2t.net/addgene:25102 ; RRID:Addgene_25102)
