[The description below was written by a language model from this plasmid's Addgene catalogue record.]
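Description:
pET28a-pro-sumo2 is a bacterial expression plasmid built on the Novagen pET28a backbone and carrying the human SUMO2 coding sequence in its unprocessed precursor form (pro-SUMO2, also known as Sentrin 2 or SMT3B). The roughly 312 bp insert was cloned between the NcoI and XhoI sites, both of which remain intact. Using NcoI at the 5′ end places the insert's start at the vector's initiation codon and bypasses the N-terminal tag region of pET28a, while XhoI at the 3′ end joins the open reading frame to the backbone-encoded C-terminal His tag, consistent with the record's description of a C-terminal His fusion. The plasmid is selected with kanamycin and is listed as high copy. No feature table accompanies the record, so regulatory elements are not itemised. However, pET28a vectors generally drive expression from a T7 promoter under lac operator control, and the listed T7 forward and reverse sequencing primers fit that arrangement. The record distinguishes a standard cloning strain for plasmid propagation from a DE3 lysogen strain, which supplies T7 RNA polymerase, for protein production.

The construct is intended for producing recombinant His-tagged pro-SUMO2 in E. coli, with the tag allowing purification by metal-affinity chromatography. SUMO precursors carry a short C-terminal extension that must be removed by SUMO-specific proteases (SENPs) to expose the mature C-terminal diglycine. Because the His tag follows this extension, cleavage would release the tail together with the tag. The associated publication profiled the specificities and activities of human SENPs, so this protein most plausibly served as a defined precursor substrate for assaying their processing activity, although the record does not spell out the exact use.
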