>Addgene plasmid #25102 | pET28a-pro-sumo2 | addgene partial sequence | sequence record 31130 | 25102 with T7-term
TTGTTAGCAGCCGGATCTCAGTGGTGGTGGTGGTGGTGCTCGAGGTAGACACCTCCCGTCTGCTGTTGGA
ACACATCAATTGTATCTTCATCCTCCATTTCCAACTGTGCAGGTGTGTCTGTTTCATTGATTGGTTGCCC
GTCAAATCGGAATCTGATCTGCCTCATTGACAATCCCTGTCGTTCACAATAGGCTTTCATTAGTTTACTA
AGTGGTGTATGCCTCTTAATCTTAAACTGCACCACAGAACCATCCTGCCCCGCCACCTTCAAATTAATAT
GATCGTTGTTCTCAGTCTTGACTCCTTCCTTGGGCTTTTCGTCGGCCATGGTATATCTCCTTCTTAAAGT
TAAACAAAATTATTTCTAGAGGGGAATTGTTATCCGCTCACAATTCCCCTATAGTGAGTCGTATTAATTT
CGCGGGATCGAGATCTCGATCCTCTACGCCGGACGCATCGTGGCCGGCATCACCGGCGCCACAGGTGCGG
TTGCTGGCGCCTATATCGCCGACATCACCGATGGGGAAGATCGGGCTCGCCACTTCGGGCTCATGAGCGC
TTGTTTCGGCGTGGGTATGGTGGCAGGCCCCGTGGCCGGGGGACTGTTGGGCGCCATCTCCTTGCATGCA
CCATTCCTTGCGGCGGCGGTGCTCAACGGCCTCAACCTACTACTGGGCTGCTTCCTAATGCAGGAGTCGC
ATAAGGGAGAGCGTCGAGATCCCGGACACCATCGAATGGCGCAAAACCTTTCGCGGTATGGCATGATAGC
GCCCGGAAGAGAGTCAATTCNGGTGGTGAATGTGAAACCAGTAACGTTATACGATGTCGCAGAGTATGCC
GGTGTCTCTTATCAGACCGTTTCCCGCGTGTGAACCAGGCCAGCCACGTTTC
